Addgene plasmid #77079: MORN1 gRNA (BRDN0001147452)
Purpose: 3rd generation lentiviral gRNA plasmid targeting human MORN1
Depositing lab: John Doench & David Root. Depositing organization: Broad Institute. Publication: Optimized sgRNA design to maximize activity and minimize off-target effects of CRISPR-Cas9. Doench JG, Fusi N, Sullender M, Hegde M, Vaimberg EW, Donovan KF, Smith I, Tothova Z, Wilen C, Orchard R, Virgin HW, Listgarten J, Root DE. Nat Biotechnol. 2016 Jan 18. doi: 10.1038/nbt.3437. PubMed 26780180.
Backbone
  Vector backbone: lentiGuide-Puro
  Backbone manufacturer: Zhang Lab (Addgene plasmid # 52963)
  Vector type: Mammalian Expression, Lentiviral, CRISPR
  Selectable markers: Puromycin
Growth in bacteria
  Bacterial resistance: Ampicillin, 100 μg/mL
  Growth temperature: 37°C
  Growth strain: DH5alpha
  Copy number: High Copy
Gene/Insert
  Gene/Insert name: MORN1 (alt names: MORN1; NM_001301060.1)
  gRNA/shRNA sequence: TGTCACACGTACTCACAATG
  Species: H. sapiens (human)
  Entrez Gene: MORN1 (a.k.a. FLJ13941, RP4-740C4.1)
  Promoter: hU6
  Cloning method: Unknown
  Sequencing primers: 5′ U6-F; 3′ pS2-R
Terms and licenses: Academic/Nonprofit Terms; Industry Terms: Not Available to Industry
Depositor comments: The gRNA was designed to target the following Genbank reference sequence(s): NM_001301060.1,NM_024848.2. Note that this plasmid does NOT contain Cas9. It should be used in conjunction with lentiCas9-Blast (Addgene #52962) or otherwise with cell lines already expressing Cas9. Browse the full kinome gRNA library at http://www.addgene.org/pooled-library/broadgpp-human-kinome/ or visit http://www.broadinstitute.org/rnai/public/ for detailed protocols and information.
How to cite: MORN1 gRNA (BRDN0001147452) was a gift from John Doench & David Root (Addgene plasmid # 77079 ; http://n2t.net/addgene:77079 ; RRID:Addgene_77079)
