[The description below was written by a language model from this plasmid's Addgene catalogue record and pLannotate feature annotations shown in this document.]
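Description:
MORN1 gRNA (BRDN0001147452) is a third-generation lentiviral CRISPR guide plasmid built on the lentiGuide-Puro backbone, carrying a single guide RNA directed against human MORN1. It is propagated in E. coli as a high-copy plasmid through a ColE1/pUC-type origin with ampicillin selection (AmpR). The bacterial portion also carries an f1 origin and residual lac, T7 and T3 cloning-vector elements. An SV40 origin and SV40 poly(A) signal lie just outside the 3' LTR.

The transfer cassette is framed by an RSV promoter-driven truncated 5' LTR and a self-inactivating ΔU3 3' LTR. Genomic RNA production in packaging cells is therefore Tat-independent, and the integrated provirus lacks LTR promoter activity. Between the LTRs are the HIV-1 Ψ packaging signal with a partial gag region, the Rev response element for nuclear export of the unspliced genome, and a cPPT/CTS that aids nuclear import. The payload consists of two expression units. A human U6 RNA polymerase III promoter drives the MORN1-targeting spacer fused to the Streptococcus pyogenes Cas9 guide scaffold. An EF-1α core promoter with its intron A drives puromycin N-acetyltransferase for selection of transduced mammalian cells, followed by WPRE to enhance transcript expression.

The plasmid encodes no Cas9, so it is meant for cells that already express Cas9 or for pairing with a separate Cas9 lentiviral vector. The guide was designed against two MORN1 reference transcripts and belongs to a human kinome gRNA collection, supporting gene knockout experiments by lentiviral delivery.
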