Features (pLannotate 1.2.2; 29 found; start..end, strand, type, name):
     14..80      +  CDS            small t antigen (fragment): SV40 (simian virus 40) small t antigen
    106..317     +  promoter       EF-1α core promoter: core promoter for human elongation factor EF-1α
    318..1256    +  intron         EF-1α intron A: intron upstream of the start codon of human EF-1α
   1278..1877    +  CDS            PuroR (fragment): puromycin N-acetyltransferase; pac from Streptomyces; confers resistance to puromycin
   1893..2481    +  misc_feature   WPRE: woodchuck hepatitis virus posttranscriptional regulatory element
   2532..2551    +  misc_feature   cPPT/CTS (fragment): central polypurine tract and central termination sequence of HIV-1
   2553..2786    +  LTR            3' LTR (ΔU3): self-inactivating 3' long terminal repeat (LTR) from HIV-1
   2864..2985    +  polyA_signal   SV40 poly(A) signal: SV40 polyadenylation signal
   3025..3160    +  rep_origin     SV40 ori: SV40 origin of replication
   3181..3199    -  promoter       T7 promoter: promoter for bacteriophage T7 RNA polymerase
   3207..3362    +  CDS            lacZα (fragment): LacZα fragment of β-galactosidase; lacZ fragment
   3367..3795    +  rep_origin     f1 ori (sequence partly withheld): f1 bacteriophage origin of replication; arrow indicates direction of (+) strand synthesis
   3848..3952    +  promoter       AmpR promoter: bla
   3953..4813    +  CDS            AmpR: β-lactamase; bla; confers resistance to ampicillin, carbenicillin, and related antibiotics
   4984..5572    +  rep_origin     ori: high-copy-number ColE1/pMB1/pBR322/pUC origin of replication
   5755..5847    +  CDS            lacI (fragment): lac repressor; lacI; The lac repressor binds to the lac operator to inhibit transcription in E. coli. This inhibition can be relieved by adding lactose or isopropyl-β-D-thiogalactopyranoside (IPTG).
   5860..5881    +  protein_bind   CAP binding site: CAP binding activates transcription in the presence of cAMP. E. coli catabolite activator protein
   5896..5926    +  promoter       lac promoter: promoter for the E. coli lac operon
   5934..5950    +  protein_bind   lac operator: The lac repressor binds to the lac operator to inhibit transcription in E. coli. This inhibition can be relieved by adding lactose or isopropyl-β-D-thiogalactopyranoside (IPTG). lac repressor encoded by lacI
   5995..6013    +  promoter       T3 promoter: promoter for bacteriophage T3 RNA polymerase
   6041..6267    +  promoter       RSV promoter: Rous sarcoma virus enhancer/promoter
   6268..6448    +  LTR            5' LTR (truncated): truncated 5' long terminal repeat (LTR) from HIV-1
   6495..6620    +  misc_feature   HIV-1 Ψ: packaging signal of human immunodeficiency virus type 1
   6604..6967    +  CDS            HIV-1 gag (fragment): gag protein from human immunodeficiency virus 1; gag
   7113..7346    +  misc_feature   RRE: The Rev response element (RRE) of HIV-1 allows for Rev-dependent mRNA export from the nucleus to the cytoplasm.
   7723..7749    +  CDS            Rev (fragment): human immunodeficiency virus 1 (HIV-1) Rev protein; rev; enhances nuclear export of unspliced and incompletely spliced viral mRNAs
   7753..7993    +  promoter       U6 promoter: RNA polymerase III promoter for human U6 snRNA
   8023..8098    +  misc_RNA       gRNA scaffold: guide RNA scaffold for the Streptococcus pyogenes CRISPR/Cas9 system
   8154..8271    +  misc_feature   cPPT/CTS: central polypurine tract and central termination sequence of HIV-1
>Addgene plasmid #77079 | MORN1 gRNA (BRDN0001147452) | addgene full sequence | sequence record 187074 | Addgene Assembled Sequence
CCCGGGTGCAAAGATGGATAAAGTTTTAAACAGAGAGGAATCTTTGCAGCTAATGGACCTTCTAGGTCTT
GAAAGGAGTGGGAATTGGCTCCGGTGCCCGTCAGTGGGCAGAGCGCACATCGCCCACAGTCCCCGAGAAG
TTGGGGGGAGGGGTCGGCAATTGATCCGGTGCCTAGAGAAGGTGGCGCGGGGTAAACTGGGAAAGTGATG
TCGTGTACTGGCTCCGCCTTTTTCCCGAGGGTGGGGGAGAACCGTATATAAGTGCAGTAGTCGCCGTGAA
CGTTCTTTTTCGCAACGGGTTTGCCGCCAGAACACAGGTAAGTGCCGTGTGTGGTTCCCGCGGGCCTGGC
CTCTTTACGGGTTATGGCCCTTGCGTGCCTTGAATTACTTCCACCTGGCTGCAGTACGTGATTCTTGATC
CCGAGCTTCGGGTTGGAAGTGGGTGGGAGAGTTCGAGGCCTTGCGCTTAAGGAGCCCCTTCGCCTCGTGC
TTGAGTTGAGGCCTGGCCTGGGCGCTGGGGCCGCCGCGTGCGAATCTGGTGGCACCTTCGCGCCTGTCTC
GCTGCTTTCGATAAGTCTCTAGCCATTTAAAATTTTTGATGACCTGCTGCGACGCTTTTTTTCTGGCAAG
ATAGTCTTGTAAATGCGGGCCAAGATCTGCACACTGGTATTTCGGTTTTTGGGGCCGCGGGCGGCGACGG
GGCCCGTGCGTCCCAGCGCACATGTTCGGCGAGGCGGGGCCTGCGAGCGCGGCCACCGAGAATCGGACGG
GGGTAGTCTCAAGCTGGCCGGCCTGCTCTGGTGCCTGGCCTCGCGCCGCCGTGTATCGCCCCGCCCTGGG
CGGCAAGGCTGGCCCGGTCGGCACCAGTTGCGTGAGCGGAAAGATGGCCGCTTCCCGGCCCTGCTGCAGG
GAGCTCAAAATGGAGGACGCGGCGCTCGGGAGAGCGGGCGGGTGAGTCACCCACACAAAGGAAAAGGGCC
TTTCCGTCCTCAGCCGTCGCTTCATGTGACTCCACGGAGTACCGGGCGCCGTCCAGGCACCTCGATTAGT
TCTCGAGCTTTTGGAGTACGTCGTCTTTAGGTTGGGGGGAGGGGTTTTATGCGATGGAGTTTCCCCACAC
TGAGTGGGTGGAGACTGAAGTTAGGCCAGCTTGGCACTTGATGTAATTCTCCTTGGAATTTGCCCTTTTT
GAGTTTGGATCTTGGTTCATTCTCAAGCCTCAGACAGTGGTTCAAAGTTTTTTTCTTCCATTTCAGGTGT
CGTGACGTACGGCCACCATGACCGAGTACAAGCCCACGGTGCGCCTCGCCACCCGCGACGACGTCCCCAG
GGCCGTACGCACCCTCGCCGCCGCGTTCGCCGACTACCCCGCCACGCGCCACACCGTCGATCCGGACCGC
CACATCGAGCGGGTCACCGAGCTGCAAGAACTCTTCCTCACGCGCGTCGGGCTCGACATCGGCAAGGTGT
GGGTCGCGGACGACGGCGCCGCCGTGGCGGTCTGGACCACGCCGGAGAGCGTCGAAGCGGGGGCGGTGTT
CGCCGAGATCGGCCCGCGCATGGCCGAGTTGAGCGGTTCCCGGCTGGCCGCGCAGCAACAGATGGAAGGC
CTCCTGGCGCCGCACCGGCCCAAGGAGCCCGCGTGGTTCCTGGCCACCGTCGGAGTCTCGCCCGACCACC
AGGGCAAGGGTCTGGGCAGCGCCGTCGTGCTCCCCGGAGTGGAGGCGGCCGAGCGCGCCGGGGTGCCCGC
CTTCCTGGAGACCTCCGCGCCCCGCAACCTCCCCTTCTACGAGCGGCTCGGCTTCACCGTCACCGCCGAC
GTCGAGGTGCCCGAAGGACCGCGCACCTGGTGCATGACCCGCAAGCCCGGTGCCTGAACGCGTTAAGTCG
ACAATCAACCTCTGGATTACAAAATTTGTGAAAGATTGACTGGTATTCTTAACTATGTTGCTCCTTTTAC
GCTATGTGGATACGCTGCTTTAATGCCTTTGTATCATGCTATTGCTTCCCGTATGGCTTTCATTTTCTCC
TCCTTGTATAAATCCTGGTTGCTGTCTCTTTATGAGGAGTTGTGGCCCGTTGTCAGGCAACGTGGCGTGG
TGTGCACTGTGTTTGCTGACGCAACCCCCACTGGTTGGGGCATTGCCACCACCTGTCAGCTCCTTTCCGG
GACTTTCGCTTTCCCCCTCCCTATTGCCACGGCGGAACTCATCGCCGCCTGCCTTGCCCGCTGCTGGACA
GGGGCTCGGCTGTTGGGCACTGACAATTCCGTGGTGTTGTCGGGGAAATCATCGTCCTTTCCTTGGCTGC
TCGCCTGTGTTGCCACCTGGATTCTGCGCGGGACGTCCTTCTGCTACGTCCCTTCGGCCCTCAATCCAGC
GGACCTTCCTTCCCGCGGCCTGCTGCCGGCTCTGCGGCCTCTTCCGCGTCTTCGCCTTCGCCCTCAGACG
AGTCGGATCTCCCTTTGGGCCGCCTCCCCGCGTCGACTTTAAGACCAATGACTTACAAGGCAGCTGTAGA
TCTTAGCCACTTTTTAAAAGAAAAGGGGGGACTGGAAGGGCTAATTCACTCCCAACGAAGACAAGATCTG
CTTTTTGCTTGTACTGGGTCTCTCTGGTTAGACCAGATCTGAGCCTGGGAGCTCTCTGGCTAACTAGGGA
ACCCACTGCTTAAGCCTCAATAAAGCTTGCCTTGAGTGCTTCAAGTAGTGTGTGCCCGTCTGTTGTGTGA
CTCTGGTAACTAGAGATCCCTCAGACCCTTTTAGTCAGTGTGGAAAATCTCTAGCAGTACGTATAGTAGT
TCATGTCATCTTATTATTCAGTATTTATAACTTGCAAAGAAATGAATATCAGAGAGTGAGAGGAACTTGT
TTATTGCAGCTTATAATGGTTACAAATAAAGCAATAGCATCACAAATTTCACAAATAAAGCATTTTTTTC
ACTGCATTCTAGTTGTGGTTTGTCCAAACTCATCAATGTATCTTATCATGTCTGGCTCTAGCTATCCCGC
CCCTAACTCCGCCCATCCCGCCCCTAACTCCGCCCAGTTCCGCCCATTCTCCGCCCCATGGCTGACTAAT
TTTTTTTATTTATGCAGAGGCCGAGGCCGCCTCGGCCTCTGAGCTATTCCAGAAGTAGTGAGGAGGCTTT
TTTGGAGGCCTAGGGACGTACCCAATTCGCCCTATAGTGAGTCGTATTACGCGCGCTCACTGGCCGTCGT
TTTACAACGTCGTGACTGGGAAAACCCTGGCGTTACCCAACTTAATCGCCTTGCAGCACATCCCCCTTTC
GCCAGCTGGCGTAATAGCGAAGAGGCCCGCACCGATCGCCCTTCCCAACAGTTGCGCAGCCTGAATGGCG
AATGGG
[124 nt withheld, positions 3367-3490]
C
[91 nt withheld, positions 3492-3582]
A
[49 nt withheld, positions 3584-3632]
CCTTTGACGTTGGAGTCCACGTTCTTT
[37 nt withheld, positions 3660-3696]
ACCCTATCTCGGTCTATTCTTTTGATTTATAAGGGATTTTGCCGATTTCGGCCTATTGGTTAAAAAATGA
GCTGATTTAACAAAAATTTAACGCGAATTTTAACAAAATATTAACGCTTACAATTTAGGTGGCACTTTTC
GGGGAAATGTGCGCGGAACCCCTATTTGTTTATTTTTCTAAATACATTCAAATATGTATCCGCTCATGAG
ACAATAACCCTGATAAATGCTTCAATAATATTGAAAAAGGAAGAGTATGAGTATTCAACATTTCCGTGTC
GCCCTTATTCCCTTTTTTGCGGCATTTTGCCTTCCTGTTTTTGCTCACCCAGAAACGCTGGTGAAAGTAA
AAGATGCTGAAGATCAGTTGGGTGCACGAGTGGGTTACATCGAACTGGATCTCAACAGCGGTAAGATCCT
TGAGAGTTTTCGCCCCGAAGAACGTTTTCCAATGATGAGCACTTTTAAAGTTCTGCTATGTGGCGCGGTA
TTATCCCGTATTGACGCCGGGCAAGAGCAACTCGGTCGCCGCATACACTATTCTCAGAATGACTTGGTTG
AGTACTCACCAGTCACAGAAAAGCATCTTACGGATGGCATGACAGTAAGAGAATTATGCAGTGCTGCCAT
AACCATGAGTGATAACACTGCGGCCAACTTACTTCTGACAACGATCGGAGGACCGAAGGAGCTAACCGCT
TTTTTGCACAACATGGGGGATCATGTAACTCGCCTTGATCGTTGGGAACCGGAGCTGAATGAAGCCATAC
CAAACGACGAGCGTGACACCACGATGCCTGTAGCAATGGCAACAACGTTGCGCAAACTATTAACTGGCGA
ACTACTTACTCTAGCTTCCCGGCAACAATTAATAGACTGGATGGAGGCGGATAAAGTTGCAGGACCACTT
CTGCGCTCGGCCCTTCCGGCTGGCTGGTTTATTGCTGATAAATCTGGAGCCGGTGAGCGTGGGTCTCGCG
GTATCATTGCAGCACTGGGGCCAGATGGTAAGCCCTCCCGTATCGTAGTTATCTACACGACGGGGAGTCA
GGCAACTATGGATGAACGAAATAGACAGATCGCTGAGATAGGTGCCTCACTGATTAAGCATTGGTAACTG
TCAGACCAAGTTTACTCATATATACTTTAGATTGATTTAAAACTTCATTTTTAATTTAAAAGGATCTAGG
TGAAGATCCTTTTTGATAATCTCATGACCAAAATCCCTTAACGTGAGTTTTCGTTCCACTGAGCGTCAGA
CCCCGTAGAAAAGATCAAAGGATCTTCTTGAGATCCTTTTTTTCTGCGCGTAATCTGCTGCTTGCAAACA
AAAAAACCACCGCTACCAGCGGTGGTTTGTTTGCCGGATCAAGAGCTACCAACTCTTTTTCCGAAGGTAA
CTGGCTTCAGCAGAGCGCAGATACCAAATACTGTTCTTCTAGTGTAGCCGTAGTTAGGCCACCACTTCAA
GAACTCTGTAGCACCGCCTACATACCTCGCTCTGCTAATCCTGTTACCAGTGGCTGCTGCCAGTGGCGAT
AAGTCGTGTCTTACCGGGTTGGACTCAAGACGATAGTTACCGGATAAGGCGCAGCGGTCGGGCTGAACGG
GGGGTTCGTGCACACAGCCCAGCTTGGAGCGAACGACCTACACCGAACTGAGATACCTACAGCGTGAGCT
ATGAGAAAGCGCCACGCTTCCCGAAGGGAGAAAGGCGGACAGGTATCCGGTAAGCGGCAGGGTCGGAACA
GGAGAGCGCACGAGGGAGCTTCCAGGGGGAAACGCCTGGTATCTTTATAGTCCTGTCGGGTTTCGCCACC
TCTGACTTGAGCGTCGATTTTTGTGATGCTCGTCAGGGGGGCGGAGCCTATGGAAAAACGCCAGCAACGC
GGCCTTTTTACGGTTCCTGGCCTTTTGCTGGCCTTTTGCTCACATGTTCTTTCCTGCGTTATCCCCTGAT
TCTGTGGATAACCGTATTACCGCCTTTGAGTGAGCTGATACCGCTCGCCGCAGCCGAACGACCGAGCGCA
GCGAGTCAGTGAGCGAGGAAGCGGAAGAGCGCCCAATACGCAAACCGCCTCTCCCCGCGCGTTGGCCGAT
TCATTAATGCAGCTGGCACGACAGGTTTCCCGACTGGAAAGCGGGCAGTGAGCGCAACGCAATTAATGTG
AGTTAGCTCACTCATTAGGCACCCCAGGCTTTACACTTTATGCTTCCGGCTCGTATGTTGTGTGGAATTG
TGAGCGGATAACAATTTCACACAGGAAACAGCTATGACCATGATTACGCCAAGCGCGCAATTAACCCTCA
CTAAAGGGAACAAAAGCTGGAGCTGCAAGCTTAATGTAGTCTTATGCAATACTCTTGTAGTCTTGCAACA
TGGTAACGATGAGTTAGCAACATGCCTTACAAGGAGAGAAAAAGCACCGTGCATGCCGATTGGTGGAAGT
AAGGTGGTACGATCGTGCCTTATTAGGAAGGCAACAGACGGGTCTGACATGGATTGGACGAACCACTGAA
TTGCCGCATTGCAGAGATATTGTATTTAAGTGCCTAGCTCGATACATAAACGGGTCTCTCTGGTTAGACC
AGATCTGAGCCTGGGAGCTCTCTGGCTAACTAGGGAACCCACTGCTTAAGCCTCAATAAAGCTTGCCTTG
AGTGCTTCAAGTAGTGTGTGCCCGTCTGTTGTGTGACTCTGGTAACTAGAGATCCCTCAGACCCTTTTAG
TCAGTGTGGAAAATCTCTAGCAGTGGCGCCCGAACAGGGACTTGAAAGCGAAAGGGAAACCAGAGGAGCT
CTCTCGACGCAGGACTCGGCTTGCTGAAGCGCGCACGGCAAGAGGCGAGGGGCGGCGACTGGTGAGTACG
CCAAAAATTTTGACTAGCGGAGGCTAGAAGGAGAGAGATGGGTGCGAGAGCGTCAGTATTAAGCGGGGGA
GAATTAGATCGCGATGGGAAAAAATTCGGTTAAGGCCAGGGGGAAAGAAAAAATATAAATTAAAACATAT
AGTATGGGCAAGCAGGGAGCTAGAACGATTCGCAGTTAATCCTGGCCTGTTAGAAACATCAGAAGGCTGT
AGACAAATACTGGGACAGCTACAACCATCCCTTCAGACAGGATCAGAAGAACTTAGATCATTATATAATA
CAGTAGCAACCCTCTATTGTGTGCATCAAAGGATAGAGATAAAAGACACCAAGGAAGCTTTAGACAAGAT
AGAGGAAGAGCAAAACAAAAGTAAGACCACCGCACAGCAAGCGGCCGCTGATCTTCAGACCTGGAGGAGG
AGATATGAGGGACAATTGGAGAAGTGAATTATATAAATATAAAGTAGTAAAAATTGAACCATTAGGAGTA
GCACCCACCAAGGCAAAGAGAAGAGTGGTGCAGAGAGAAAAAAGAGCAGTGGGAATAGGAGCTTTGTTCC
TTGGGTTCTTGGGAGCAGCAGGAAGCACTATGGGCGCAGCGTCAATGACGCTGACGGTACAGGCCAGACA
ATTATTGTCTGGTATAGTGCAGCAGCAGAACAATTTGCTGAGGGCTATTGAGGCGCAACAGCATCTGTTG
CAACTCACAGTCTGGGGCATCAAGCAGCTCCAGGCAAGAATCCTGGCTGTGGAAAGATACCTAAAGGATC
AACAGCTCCTGGGGATTTGGGGTTGCTCTGGAAAACTCATTTGCACCACTGCTGTGCCTTGGAATGCTAG
TTGGAGTAATAAATCTCTGGAACAGATTTGGAATCACACGACCTGGATGGAGTGGGACAGAGAAATTAAC
AATTACACAAGCTTAATACACTCCTTAATTGAAGAATCGCAAAACCAGCAAGAAAAGAATGAACAAGAAT
TATTGGAATTAGATAAATGGGCAAGTTTGTGGAATTGGTTTAACATAACAAATTGGCTGTGGTATATAAA
ATTATTCATAATGATAGTAGGAGGCTTGGTAGGTTTAAGAATAGTTTTTGCTGTACTTTCTATAGTGAAT
AGAGTTAGGCAGGGATATTCACCATTATCGTTTCAGACCCACCTCCCAACCCCGAGGGGACCCAGAGAGG
GCCTATTTCCCATGATTCCTTCATATTTGCATATACGATACAAGGCTGTTAGAGAGATAATTAGAATTAA
TTTGACTGTAAACACAAAGATATTAGTACAAAATACGTGACGTAGAAAGTAATAATTTCTTGGGTAGTTT
GCAGTTTTAAAATTATGTTTTAAAATGGACTATCATATGCTTACCGTAACTTGAAAGTATTTCGATTTCT
TGGCTTTATATATCTTGTGGAAAGGACGAAACACCGTGTCACACGTACTCACAATGGTTTTAGAGCTAGA
AATAGCAAGTTAAAATAAGGCTAGTCCGTTATCAACTTGAAAAAGTGGCACCGAGTCGGTGCTTTTTTAA
GCTTGGCGTAACTAGATCTTGAGACAAATGGCAGTATTCATCCACAATTTTAAAAGAAAAGGGGGGATTG
GGGGGTACAGTGCAGGGGAAAGAATAGTAGACATAATAGCAACAGACATACAAACTAAAGAATTACAAAA
ACAAATTACAAAAATTCAAAATTTTCGGGTTTATTACAGGGACAGCAGAGATCCACTTTGGCGCCGGCTC
GAGGGGG
