>Addgene plasmid #77079 | MORN1 gRNA (BRDN0001147452) | depositor partial sequence | sequence record 144539 | Target Sequence
TGTCACACGTACTCACAATG
