>Addgene plasmid #77079 | MORN1 gRNA (BRDN0001147452) | addgene partial sequence | sequence record 187073 | hU6-F
AGAAAGTAATAATTTCTTGGGTAGTTTGCAGTTTTAAAATTATGTTTTAAAATGGACTATCATATGCTTA
CCGTAACTTGAAAGTATTTCGATTTCTTGGCTTTATATATCTTGTGGAAAGGACGAAACACCGTGTCACA
CGTACTCACAATGGTTTTAGAGCTAGAAATAGCAAGTTAAAATAAGGCTAGTCCGTTATCAACTTGAAAA
AGTGGCACCGAGTCGGTGCTTTTTTAAGCTTGGCGTAACTAGATCTTGAGACAAATGGCAGTATTCATCC
ACAATTTTAAAAGAAAAGGGGGGATTGGGGGGTACAGTGCAGGGGAAAGAATAGTAGACATAATAGCAAC
AGACATACAAACTAAAGAATTACAAAAACAAATTACAAAAATTCAAAATTTTCGGGTTTATTACAGGGAC
AGCAGAGATCCACTTTGGCGCCGGCTCGAGGGGGCCCGGGTGCAAAGATGGATAAAGTTTTAAACAGAGA
GGAATCTTTGCAGCTAATGGACCTTCTAGGTCTTGAAAGGAGTGGGAATTGGCTCCGGTGCCCGTCAGTG
GGCAGAGCGC
